Addgene plasmid #34361: KHBD00210
Depositing lab: Bart Deplancke. Depositing organization: Swiss Federal Institute of Technology (EPFL). Publication: Automated protein-DNA interaction screening of Drosophila regulatory elements. Korneel Hens, Jean-Daniel Feuz, Alina Isakova, Antonina Lagovitina, Andreas Massouras, Julien Bryois, Patrick Callaerts, Susan E. Celniker, Bart Deplancke. Nat Methods. 2011 Oct 30;8(12):1065-70. 10.1038/nmeth.1763 PubMed 22037703.
Backbone
  Vector backbone: pDONR221
  Backbone manufacturer: Invitrogen
  Backbone size w/o insert (bp): 2536
  Vector type: Gateway Donor Vector
Growth in bacteria
  Bacterial resistance: Kanamycin, 50 μg/mL
  Growth temperature: 37°C
  Growth strain: DH5alpha
  Copy number: High Copy
Gene/Insert
  Gene/Insert name: CG17894 (alt names: FBgn0000338; cnc; cap-n-collar)
  Species: D. melanogaster (fly)
  Insert size (bp): 1599
  Entrez Gene: cnc (a.k.a. Dmel_CG43286, 5134, BcDNA:RE05559, CG13826, CG17894, CG43286, CG4566, CG4578, CNC, CNC_DROME, CnC, CnCC, Cnc, Cnc-C, CncC, Cncc, DM12, Dmel\CG43286, Dmel_CG13826, Dmel_CG17894, NRF2, Nrf2, anon-WO0153538.6, anon-WO0153538.7, cnc-C, cncC, cncC/Nrf2, cncc, dNrf2, l(3)03921, l(3)j5E7, nrf2)
  Cloning method: Gateway Cloning
  Sequencing primers: 5′ M13F; 3′ M13R
Terms and licenses: Academic/Nonprofit Terms; Industry Terms: Not Available to Industry
Depositor comments: Please note that the ORFs in this collection were cloned open-ended (without a stop codon).
How to cite: KHBD00210 was a gift from Bart Deplancke (Addgene plasmid # 34361 ; http://n2t.net/addgene:34361 ; RRID:Addgene_34361)
