[The description below was written by a language model from this plasmid's Addgene catalogue record.]
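Description:
KHBD00210 is a Gateway entry-type clone built in the pDONR221 donor vector backbone (Invitrogen), carrying an open reading frame from the Drosophila melanogaster gene cap-n-collar (cnc, listed in the record as CG17894). The insert is recorded as 1599 bp in a backbone of about 2.5 kb after recombination. It is a high-copy bacterial plasmid selected with kanamycin. No feature table accompanies the record, so the origin of replication and the exact attachment sites are not itemised. In a standard pDONR221-derived clone made by Gateway cloning, the insert replaces the donor vector's counter-selection cassette and ends up flanked by attL recombination sites. M13 forward and reverse primer sites lie outside these sites and are the sequencing primers listed here.

The plasmid has no promoter intended to express the insert. It serves as a shuttle from which the cnc coding sequence can be moved by LR recombination into any compatible Gateway destination vector, which then supplies the promoter, tags and host-specific elements. The depositor notes that ORFs in this collection were cloned open-ended, without a stop codon, so the coding sequence can be read through into a C-terminal fusion partner provided by the destination vector. cnc encodes a transcription factor, and its aliases in the record include the fly Nrf2 designation. The given insert length suggests that one particular isoform or coding segment was cloned, but the record does not say which. The clone belongs to a Drosophila ORF collection associated with a study on automated protein-DNA interaction screening of fly regulatory elements, which fits its use as a source of transcription factor ORFs for such assays.
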