>Addgene plasmid #34361 | KHBD00210 | depositor partial sequence | sequence record 40928 | KHBD00210 sequence 1599 bps
ATGGTTGACAACAGCACTAGCAACAACTCCTCGGTTCTGGGCTTGCCCAGCAGTGGACATGTTAGCAACG
GCTCCGGTAGCTCGGCACAACTTGGGGCGGGAAATCCGCACGGTAACCAGGCCAACGGAGCGTCCGGCGG
CGTTGGCTCAATGAGCGGATCAGCTGTGGGCGCTGGAGCTACGGGAATGACCGCCGATCTCTTGGCAAGC
GGCGGTGCAGGAGCACAAGGCGGTGCGGATCGCTTGGACGCGTCCAGCGACAGTGCTGTCAGTTCGATGG
GCTCCGAGCGAGTGCCGTCCCTCTCCGACGGCGAGTGGGGTGAGGGCAGTGACTCCGCCCAGGATTACCA
TCAGGGCAAGTACGGAGGCCCCTACGACTTCAGCTACAACAATAATTCACGGCTTAGCACCGCCACACGT
CAGCCGCCGGTGGCGCAGAAGAAGCATCAGCTGTACGGCAAGAGGGATCCCCATAAGCAGACGCCATCGG
CTTTGCCACCAACAGCTCCACCAGCAGCCGCGACTGCAGTCCAATCGCAGAGTATCAAGTACGAGTACGA
TGCTGGGTACGCCTCCTCGGGAATGGCCAGCGGTGGAATCAGTGAGCCAGGAGCGATGGGACCCGCTCTA
TCCAAGGACTATCATCATCATCAGCCTTACGGCATGGGAGCCAGCGGCAGCGCCTTTTCCGGCGACTATA
CAGTACGACCATCGCCAAGGACTTCGCAGGATTTGGTGCAACTAAATCATACCTACTCGCTACCCCAGGG
AAGTGGATCCCTTCCCAGACCCCAGGCACGCGATAAGAAGCCCCTGGTCGCCACTAAAACCGCATCGAAG
GGAGCGAGTGCCGGCAACAGCAGCAGTGTTGGCGGAAACAGCAGCAACTTGGAGGAAGAGCATCTGACAC
GCGATGAAAAGCGCGCTCGATCCCTGAACATACCCATTTCAGTGCCGGACATCATTAACCTGCCCATGGA
CGAGTTCAACGAGCGCTTGTCGAAGTACGACCTTAGCGAGAACCAGTTGTCGCTGATTCGCGACATTCGT
CGGCGTGGAAAGAACAAGGTCGCTGCCCAGAATTGCAGGAAACGCAAATTGGACCAGATCCTGACTCTAG
AGGATGAGGTGAACGCGGTGGTTAAGCGCAAGACCCAACTTAATCAGGACCGCGATCATTTGGAGAGCGA
ACGCAAGCGCATCTCGAACAAGTTTGCCATGCTGCATCGTCATGTCTTCCAGTACCTACGGGATCCCGAG
GGAAATCCCTGCTCGCCGGCGGACTACAGTTTGCAACAGGCTGCCGATGGCTCCGTCTACTTGCTACCAC
GTGAAAAGTCCGAGGGTAACAACACGGCTACAGCTGCCTCCAATGCTGTTTCGTCGGCCAGTGGGGGAAG
TCTTAATGGCCACGTGCCCACTCAGGCTCCCATGCACAGCCATCAGAGCCACGGAATGCAGGCGCAACAT
GTTGTCGGTGGGATGTCGCAGCAGCAGCAACAGCAGTCGAGGCTGCCTCCACACCTGCAACAGCAGCATC
ATCTGCAGTCGCAGCAACAGCAGCCGGGAGGTCAGCAGCAACAGCAGCACCGCAAGGAA
