>Addgene plasmid #34361 | KHBD00210 | addgene partial sequence | sequence record 42061 | M13-Rev 5'-CAGGAAACAGCTATGACC-3'
ATTTTATTTTGACTGATAGTGACCTGTTCGTTGCAACAAATTGATAAGCAATGCTTTCTTATAATGCCAA
CTTTGTACAAGAAAGTTGGCAATTCCTTGCGGTGCTGCTGTTGCTGCTGACCTCCCGGCTGCTGTTGCTG
CGACTGCAGATGATGCTGCTGTTGCAGGTGTGGAGGCAGCCTCGACTGCTGTTGCTGCTGCTGCGACATC
CCACCGACAACATGTTGCGCCTGCATTCCGTGGCTCTGATGGCTGTGCATGGGAGCCTGAGTGGGCACGT
GGCCATTAAGACTTCCCCCACTGGCCGACGAAACAGCATTGGAGGCAGCTGTAGCCGTGTTGTTACCCTC
GGACTTTTCACGTGGTAGCAAGTAGACGGAGCCATCGGCAGCCTGTTGCAAACTGTAGTCCGCCGGCGAG
CAGGGATTTCCCTCGGGATCCCGTAGGTACTGGAAGACATGACGATGCAGCATGGCAAACTTGTTCGAGA
TGCGCTTGCGTTCGCTCTCCAAATGATCGCGGTCCTGATTAAGTTGGGTCTTGCGCTTAACCACCGCGTT
CACCTCATCCTCTAGAGTCAGGATCTGGTCCAATTTGCGTTTCCTGCAATTCTGGGCAGCGACCTTGTTC
TTTCCACGCCGACGAATGTCGCGAATCAGCGACAACTGGTTCTCGCTAAGGTCGTACTTCGACAAGCGCT
CGTTGAACTCGTCCATGGGCAGGTTAATGATGTCCGGCAC
